>Addgene plasmid #73995 | CAG-Blimp1 | addgene full sequence | sequence record 179983 | Addgene NGS Result
GGTCGACATTGATTATTGACTAGTTATTAATAGTAATCAATTACGGGGTCATTAGTTCATAGCCCATATA
TGGAGTTCCGCGTTACATAACTTACGGTAAATGGCCCGCCTGGCTGACCGCCCAACGACCCCCGCCCATT
GACGTCAATAATGACGTATGTTCCCATAGTAACGCCAATAGGGACTTTCCATTGACGTCAATGGGTGGAG
TATTTACGGTAAACTGCCCACTTGGCAGTACATCAAGTGTATCATATGCCAAGTACGCCCCCTATTGACG
TCAATGACGGTAAATGGCCCGCCTGGCATTATGCCCAGTACATGACCTTATGGGACTTTCCTACTTGGCA
GTACATCTACGTATTAGTCATCGCTATTACCATGGTCGAGGTGAGCCCCACGTTCTGCTTCACTCTCCCC
ATCTCCCCCCCCTCCCCACCCCCAATTTTGTATTTATTTATTTTTTAATTATTTTGTGCAGCGATGGGGG
CGGGGGGGGGGGGGGCGCGCGCCAGGCGGGGCGGGGCGGGGCGAGGGGCGGGGCGGGGCGAGGCGGAGAG
GTGCGGCGGCAGCCAATCAGAGCGGCGCGCTCCGAAAGTTTCCTTTTATGGCGAGGCGGCGGCGGCGGCG
GCCCTATAAAAAGCGAAGCGCGCGGCGGGCGGGAGTCGCTGCGTTGCCTTCGCCCCGTGCCCCGCTCCGC
GCCGCCTCGCGCCGCCCGCCCCGGCTCTGACTGACCGCGTTACTCCCACAGGTGAGCGGGCGGGACGGCC
CTTCTCCTCCGGGCTGTAATTAGCGCTTGGTTTAATGACGGCTCGTTTCTTTTCTGTGGCTGCGTGAAAG
CCTTAAAGGGCTCCGGGAGGGCCCTTTGTGCGGGGGGGAGCGGCTCGGGGGGTGCGTGCGTGTGTGTGTG
CGTGGGGAGCGCCGCGTGCGGCCCGCGCTGCCCGGCGGCTGTGAGCGCTGCGGGCGCGGCGCGGGGCTTT
GTGCGCTCCGCGTGTGCGCGAGGGGAGCGCGGCCGGGGGCGGTGCCCCGCGGTGCGGGGGGGCTGCGAGG
GGAACAAAGGCTGCGTGCGGGGTGTGTGCGTGGGGGGGTGAGCAGGGGGTGTGGGCGCGGCGGTCGGGCT
GTAACCCCCCCCTGCACCCCCCTCCCCGAGTTGCTGAGCACGGCCCGGCTTCGGGTGCGGGGCTCCGTGC
GGGGCGTGGCGCGGGGCTCGCCGTGCCGGGCGGGGGGTGGCGGCAGGTGGGGGTGCCGGGCGGGGCGGGG
CCGCCTCGGGCCGGGGAGGGCTCGGGGGAGGGGCGCGGCGGCCCCCGGAGCGCCGGCGGCTGTCGAGGCG
CGGCGAGCCGCAGCCATTGCCTTTTATGGTAATCGTGCGAGAGGGCGCAGGGACTTCCTTTGTCCCAAAT
CTGTGCGGAGCCGAAATCTGGGAGGCGCCGCCGCACCCCCTCTAGCGGGCGCGGGGCGAAGCGGTGCGGC
GCCGGCAGGAAGGAAATGGGCGGGGAGGGCCTTCGTGCGTCGCCGCGCCGCCGTCCCCTTCTCCCTCTCC
AGCCTCGGGGCTGTCCGCGGGGGGACGGCTGCCTTCGGGGGGGACGGGGCAGGGCGGGGTTCGGCTTCTG
GCGTGTGACCGGCGGCTCTAGAGCCTCTGCTAACCATGTTCATGCCTTCTTCTTTTTCCTACAGCTCCTG
GGCAACGTGCTGGTTATTGTGCTGTCTCATCATTTTGGCAAAGAATTCATGAGAGAGGCTTATCTCAGAT
GTTGGATCTTCTCTTGGAAAAACGTGTGGGTACGACCTTGCCAAAGGCTGCATTTTAAAACCGTGCTTCT
TCAAGGCAGTCTACTTTACACGGCTTTGGACTCTTACTCAACTGTACAAGCTGCCCCCAAGTCTAGCTCC
GGCTCCGTGAAGTTTCAAGGACTGGCAGAGACTGGGATCATGAAAATGGACATGGAGGACGCTGATATGA
CTTTGTGGACAGAGGCCGAGTTTGAAGAGAAGTGTACATACATAGTGAACGACCACCCCTGGGATTCCGG
CGCTGACGGGGGTACTTCTGTTCAAGCCGAGGCATCCTTACCAAGGAACCTGCTTTTCAAGTATGCTGCC
AACAACAGCAAAGAGGTTATTGGCGTGGTAAGTAAGGAGTACATACCGAAGGGAACACGCTTTGGACCCC
TCATCGGTGAAGTCTACACTAATGACACAGTTCCCAAGAATGCCAACAGGAAGTATTTTTGGCGGATCTA
TTCCAGAGAGGAGTTCCACCACTTCATTGATGGCTTTAATGAGGAGAAAAGCAACTGGATGCGCTACGTG
AATCCAGCTCACTCTGCCCGGGAGCAAAACCTGGCTGCCTGTCAGAACGGGATGAACATCTACTTCTACA
CTATTAAGCCTATCCCTGCCAACCAGGAACTTCTTGTGTGGTATTGTCGGGACTTTGCGGAGAGGCTCCA
CTACCCTTATCCTGGAGAGCTCACAGTGATAAATCTCACACAAACGGAAAGCAACCCAAAGCAATACAGT
AGTGAGAAAAATGAACTCTACCCAAAGAGTGTCCCCAAGAGAGAGTACAGCGTGAAAGAAATTCTAAAAC
TGGACTCCAATCCCTCCAAAAGGAAGGACATCTACCGTTCCAACATTTCACCCTTCACTTTAGAAAAGGA
CATGGATGGCTTTCGGAAAAATGGGAGCCCCGACATGCCCTTCTACCCTCGGGTGGTTTATCCTATCCGG
GCACCTCTGCCAGAAGACTTTTTGAAAGCGTCCCTGGCCTATGGGATGGAGAGACCCACCTACATAACTC
ACAGTCCCCTTCCGTCTTCCACAACTCCAAGTCCCCCTGCGAGCAGCAGCCCGGAGCAGAGCCTTAAGAG
CTCCAGCCCCCACAGCAGCCCGGGAAACACGGTGTCACCCCTGGCGCCAGGCCTCCCAGAACACCGGGAC
TCCTACTCCTACTTGAATGTTTCCTATGGTTCCGAGGGCCTGGGCTCCTACCCTGGCTATGCACCTGCCC
CCCACCTCCCACCAGCTTTCATTCCTTCTTACAATGCTCACTACCCCAAGTTCCTGTTGCCACCGTACGG
CATTAGTTCCAATGGCTTGAGCACCATGAACAACATCAATGGTATCAACAACTTCAGCCTCTTCCCTAGG
TTGTATCCCGTCTACAGTAACCTCCTTAGTGGCAGCAGCCTGCCTCATCCCATGCTCAATCCAGCTTCCC
TACCGAGTTCCCTGCCTACCGATGGAGCCCGGAGGCTGCTTCCACCGGAGCACCCCAAAGAGGTGCTTAT
CCCAGCACCCCACAGTGCCTTCTCCCTTACCGGGGCTGCAGCCAGCATGAAGGACGAGAGTAGTCCCCCC
AGCGGATCTCCAACGGCGGGAACTGCAGCCACGTCAGAACACGTGGTACAACCCAAAGCTACCTCATCAG
TGATGGCGGCCCCCAGCACTGACGGAGCCATGAATCTCATTAAAAACAAACGAAACATGACTGGTTACAA
GACTCTTCCTTACCCTCTGAAGAAACAGAATGGCAAGATCAAGTATGAGTGCAATGTCTGTGCCAAGACG
TTCGGTCAGCTCTCCAACCTGAAGGTCCACCTGAGAGTGCACAGTGGAGAACGGCCTTTCAAGTGCCAGA
CCTGCAACAAGGGTTTTACTCAGCTCGCCCACCTGCAGAAACACTACTTGGTACACACAGGAGAGAAGCC
ACATGAGTGCCAGGTCTGCCACAAGAGATTTAGCAGCACAAGCAATCTCAAGACCCACCTTCGATTGCAT
TCTGGAGAAAAACCTTACCAATGTAAGGTGTGCCCTGCCAAGTTTACGCAATTTGTGCACCTGAAGCTGC
ACAAGCGACTGCATACCCGGGAGCGGCCTCACAAGTGTGCCCAGTGTCACAAGAGCTACATCCATCTCTG
CAGCCTCAAGGTCCACCTGAAGGGCAACTGCCCTGCGGGCCCAGCTGCTGGGCTGCCTTTGGAGGATCTG
ACCCGAATCAATGAAGAAATTGAGAGGTTCGACATCAGCGACAATGCAGACCGTCTTGAGGACATGGAGG
ACAGTGTCGATGTGACCTCCATGGTGGAGAAGGAGATTCTAGCTGTGGTCAGAAAAGAGAAAGAAGAAAC
CAGTCTGAAAGTGTCTTTGCAAAGAAACATGGGGAACGGCCTCCTCTCCTCAGGGTGCAGCCTCTATGAG
TCATCGGACCTGTCCCTCATGAAGTTGCCTCACAGCAACCCACTACCTCTGGTGCCTGTAAAGGTCAAAC
AAGAAACAGTTGAACCGATGGATCCTTAAGCGGCCGCACTCCTCAGGTGCAGGCTGCCTATCAGAAGGTG
GTGGCTGGTGTGGCCAATGCCCTGGCTCACAAATACCACTGAGATCTTTTTCCCTCTGCCAAAAATTATG
GGGACATCATGAAGCCCCTTGAGCATCTGACTTCTGGCTAATAAAGGAAATTTATTTTCATTGCAATAGT
GTGTTGGAATTTTTTGTGTCTCTCACTCGGAAGGACATATGGGAGGGCAAATCATTTAAAACATCAGAAT
GAGTATTTGGTTTAGAGTTTGGCAACATATGCCCATATGCTGGCTGCCATGAACAAAGGTTGGCTATAAA
GAGGTCATCAGTATATGAAACAGCCCCCTGCTGTCCATTCCTTATTCCATAGAAAAGCCTTGACTTGAGG
TTAGATTTTTTTTATATTTTGTTTTGTGTTATTTTTTTCTTTAACATCCCTAAAATTTTCCTTACATGTT
TTACTAGCCAGATTTTTCCTCCTCTCCTGACTACTCCCAGTCATAGCTGTCCCTCTTCTCTTATGGAGAT
CCCTCGACCTGCAGCCCAAGCTTGGCGTAATCATGGTCATAGCTGTTTCCTGTGTGAAATTGTTATCCGC
TCACAATTCCACACAACATACGAGCCGGAAGCATAAAGTGTAAAGCCTGGGGTGCCTAATGAGTGAGCTA
ACTCACATTAATTGCGTTGCGCTCACTGCCCGCTTTCCAGTCGGGAAACCTGTCGTGCCAGCGGATCCGC
ATCTCAATTAGTCAGCAACCATAGTCCCGCCCCTAACTCCGCCCATCCCGCCCCTAACTCCGCCCAGTTC
CGCCCATTCTCCGCCCCATGGCTGACTAATTTTTTTTATTTATGCAGAGGCCGAGGCCGCCTCGGCCTCT
GAGCTATTCCAGAAGTAGTGAGGAGGCTTTTTTGGAGGCCTAGGCTTTTGCAAAAAGCTAACTTGTTTAT
TGCAGCTTATAATGGTTACAAATAAAGCAATAGCATCACAAATTTCACAAATAAAGCATTTTTTTCACTG
CATTCTAGTTGTGGTTTGTCCAAACTCATCAATGTATCTTATCATGTCTGGATCCGCTGCATTAATGAAT
CGGCCAACGCGCGGGGAGAGGCGGTTTGCGTATTGGGCGCTCTTCCGCTTCCTCGCTCACTGACTCGCTG
CGCTCGGTCGTTCGGCTGCGGCGAGCGGTATCAGCTCACTCAAAGGCGGTAATACGGTTATCCACAGAAT
CAGGGGATAACGCAGGAAAGAACATGTGAGCAAAAGGCCAGCAAAAGGCCAGGAACCGTAAAAAGGCCGC
GTTGCTGGCGTTTTTCCATAGGCTCCGCCCCCCTGACGAGCATCACAAAAATCGACGCTCAAGTCAGAGG
TGGCGAAACCCGACAGGACTATAAAGATACCAGGCGTTTCCCCCTGGAAGCTCCCTCGTGCGCTCTCCTG
TTCCGACCCTGCCGCTTACCGGATACCTGTCCGCCTTTCTCCCTTCGGGAAGCGTGGCGCTTTCTCATAG
CTCACGCTGTAGGTATCTCAGTTCGGTGTAGGTCGTTCGCTCCAAGCTGGGCTGTGTGCACGAACCCCCC
GTTCAGCCCGACCGCTGCGCCTTATCCGGTAACTATCGTCTTGAGTCCAACCCGGTAAGACACGACTTAT
CGCCACTGGCAGCAGCCACTGGTAACAGGATTAGCAGAGCGAGGTATGTAGGCGGTGCTACAGAGTTCTT
GAAGTGGTGGCCTAACTACGGCTACACTAGAAGAACAGTATTTGGTATCTGCGCTCTGCTGAAGCCAGTT
ACCTTCGGAAAAAGAGTTGGTAGCTCTTGATCCGGCAAACAAACCACCGCTGGTAGCGGTGGTTTTTTTG
TTTGCAAGCAGCAGATTACGCGCAGAAAAAAAGGATCTCAAGAAGATCCTTTGATCTTTTCTACGGGGTC
TGACGCTCAGTGGAACGAAAACTCACGTTAAGGGATTTTGGTCATGAGATTATCAAAAAGGATCTTCACC
TAGATCCTTTTAAATTAAAAATGAAGTTTTAAATCAATCTAAAGTATATATGAGTAAACTTGGTCTGACA
GTTACCAATGCTTAATCAGTGAGGCACCTATCTCAGCGATCTGTCTATTTCGTTCATCCATAGTTGCCTG
ACTCCCCGTCGTGTAGATAACTACGATACGGGAGGGCTTACCATCTGGCCCCAGTGCTGCAATGATACCG
CGAGACCCACGCTCACCGGCTCCAGATTTATCAGCAATAAACCAGCCAGCCGGAAGGGCCGAGCGCAGAA
GTGGTCCTGCAACTTTATCCGCCTCCATCCAGTCTATTAATTGTTGCCGGGAAGCTAGAGTAAGTAGTTC
GCCAGTTAATAGTTTGCGCAACGTTGTTGCCATTGCTACAGGCATCGTGGTGTCACGCTCGTCGTTTGGT
ATGGCTTCATTCAGCTCCGGTTCCCAACGATCAAGGCGAGTTACATGATCCCCCATGTTGTGCAAAAAAG
CGGTTAGCTCCTTCGGTCCTCCGATCGTTGTCAGAAGTAAGTTGGCCGCAGTGTTATCACTCATGGTTAT
GGCAGCACTGCATAATTCTCTTACTGTCATGCCATCCGTAAGATGCTTTTCTGTGACTGGTGAGTACTCA
ACCAAGTCATTCTGAGAATAGTGTATGCGGCGACCGAGTTGCTCTTGCCCGGCGTCAATACGGGATAATA
CCGCGCCACATAGCAGAACTTTAAAAGTGCTCATCATTGGAAAACGTTCTTCGGGGCGAAAACTCTCAAG
GATCTTACCGCTGTTGAGATCCAGTTCGATGTAACCCACTCGTGCACCCAACTGATCTTCAGCATCTTTT
ACTTTCACCAGCGTTTCTGGGTGAGCAAAAACAGGAAGGCAAAATGCCGCAAAAAAGGGAATAAGGGCGA
CACGGAAATGTTGAATACTCATACTCTTCCTTTTTCAATATTATTGAAGCATTTATCAGGGTTATTGTCT
CATGAGCGGATACATATTTGAATGTATTTAGAAAAATAAACAAATAGGGGTTCCGCGCACATTTCCCCGA
AAAGTGCCACCTG
Features (pLannotate 1.2.2; 18 found; start..end, strand, type, name):
      5..384     +  enhancer       CMV enhancer: human cytomegalovirus immediate early enhancer
    386..661     +  promoter       chicken β-actin promoter: No description available
    662..1674    +  intron         chimeric intron: chimera between introns from chicken β-actin and rabbit β-globin
   1672..1728    +  CDS            HBB (fragment): HBB_LEPEU - Experimental evidence at protein level: Swiss-Prot protein existence level 1. Involved in oxygen transport from the lung to the various peripheral tissues. From Lepus europaeus (European hare).
   1729..4296    +  CDS            Prdm1: PRDM1_MOUSE - Also known as Blimp1. Experimental evidence at protein level: Swiss-Prot protein existence level 1. Transcription factor that mediates a transcriptional program in various innate and adaptive immune tissue-resident lymphocyte T cell types such as tissue-resident memory T (Trm), natural killer (trNK) and natural killer T (NKT) cells and negatively regulates gene expression of proteins that promote the egress of tissue-resident T-cell populations from non-lymphoid organs (PubMed:27102484). Plays a role in the development, retention and long-term establishment of adaptive and innate
   4308..4379    +  CDS            HBB (fragment): HBB_PONPY - Experimental evidence at transcript level: Swiss-Prot protein existence level 2. Involved in oxygen transport from the lung to the various peripheral tissues. From Pongo pygmaeus (Bornean orangutan).
   4450..4505    +  polyA_signal   β-globin poly(A) signal: rabbit β-globin polyadenylation signal (Gil and Proudfoot, 1987)
   4890..4906    -  protein_bind   lac operator: The lac repressor binds to the lac operator to inhibit transcription in E. coli. This inhibition can be relieved by adding lactose or isopropyl-β-D-thiogalactopyranoside (IPTG). lac repressor encoded by lacI
   4914..4944    -  promoter       lac promoter: promoter for the E. coli lac operon
   4959..4980    -  protein_bind   CAP binding site: CAP binding activates transcription in the presence of cAMP. E. coli catabolite activator protein
   4993..5032    -  CDS            lacI (fragment): lac repressor; lacI; The lac repressor binds to the lac operator to inhibit transcription in E. coli. This inhibition can be relieved by adding lactose or isopropyl-β-D-thiogalactopyranoside (IPTG).
   5039..5061    +  promoter       SV40 promoter (fragment): SV40 enhancer and early promoter
   5085..5220    +  rep_origin     SV40 ori: SV40 origin of replication
   5240..5374    +  polyA_signal   SV40 poly(A) signal: SV40 polyadenylation signal
   5376..5430    -  CDS            lacI (fragment): lac repressor; lacI; The lac repressor binds to the lac operator to inhibit transcription in E. coli. This inhibition can be relieved by adding lactose or isopropyl-β-D-thiogalactopyranoside (IPTG).
   5613..6201    -  rep_origin     ori: high-copy-number ColE1/pMB1/pBR322/pUC origin of replication
   6372..7232    -  CDS            AmpR: β-lactamase; bla; confers resistance to ampicillin, carbenicillin, and related antibiotics
   7233..7337    -  promoter       AmpR promoter: bla
