[The description below was written by a language model from this plasmid's Addgene catalogue record and pLannotate feature annotations shown in this document.]
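Description:
CAG-Blimp1 is a mammalian expression plasmid of about 7.4 kb that drives constitutive expression of mouse Blimp1 (Prdm1), a PR-domain zinc-finger transcription factor. It is built on the CAG-GFP backbone, and the roughly 2.6 kb Prdm1 coding sequence is the only mammalian payload annotated; no GFP, other reporter, epitope tag or mammalian selection marker appears in the feature table. In bacteria the plasmid is maintained through a high-copy ColE1/pUC-type origin and selected with ampicillin via the β-lactamase gene and its own promoter.

Expression comes from the composite CAG promoter, annotated here as its three standard parts: the human cytomegalovirus immediate-early enhancer, the chicken β-actin promoter, and a chimeric chicken β-actin/rabbit β-globin intron, which together give strong, broadly active transcription in vertebrate cells. The Prdm1 open reading frame follows directly and is terminated by the rabbit β-globin polyadenylation signal. The short "HBB" fragments flagged on either side of the insert are most likely residual β-globin exon sequence from the CAG cassette rather than intended fusion partners. Downstream lie remnants typical of this vector family: lac promoter/operator and lacI fragments, a partial SV40 promoter, an SV40 origin that could allow episomal replication in cells expressing large T antigen, and an SV40 poly(A) signal.

The stated purpose is simply to express mouse Blimp1. The associated publication concerns a gene regulatory network controlling the choice between rod and bipolar cell fates in the vertebrate retina, which suggests use for misexpression of Blimp1 in retinal cells, although the record does not specify a delivery method.
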