Addgene plasmid #73995: CAG-Blimp1
Purpose: Plasmid expressing mouse Blimp1
Depositing lab: Connie Cepko. Depositing organization: Harvard Medical School. Publication: A gene regulatory network controls the binary fate decision of rod and bipolar cells in the vertebrate retina. Wang S, Sengel C, Emerson MM, Cepko CL. Dev Cell. 2014 Sep 8;30(5):513-27. doi: 10.1016/j.devcel.2014.07.018. Epub 2014 Aug 21. PubMed 25155555.
Backbone
  Vector backbone: CAG-GFP
  Backbone manufacturer: Addgene (Plasmid #11150)
  Backbone size w/o insert (bp): 4788
  Total vector size (bp): 7359
  Vector type: Mammalian Expression
Growth in bacteria
  Bacterial resistance: Ampicillin, 100 μg/mL
  Growth temperature: 37°C
  Growth strain: DH5alpha
  Copy number: Unknown
Gene/Insert
  Gene/Insert name: Blimp1 gene
  Species: M. musculus (mouse)
  Insert size (bp): 2571
  Entrez Gene: Prdm1 (a.k.a. Blimp-1, Blimp1, PRDI-BF1, ZNFPR1A1, b2b1765Clo)
  Promoter: CAG
  Cloning method: Unknown
  Sequencing primers: 5′ gttcggcttctggcgtgt; 3′ TTTTGGCAGAGGGAAAAAGA
Terms and licenses: Academic/Nonprofit Terms; Industry Terms: Not Available to Industry
How to cite: CAG-Blimp1 was a gift from Connie Cepko (Addgene plasmid # 73995 ; http://n2t.net/addgene:73995 ; RRID:Addgene_73995)
